>Addgene plasmid #67485 | pCMV6-OCT-HA-eGFP | addgene partial sequence | sequence record 118270 | BGH-rev 5'-TAGAAGGCACAGTCGAGG-3'
GGGCTTCATGAATGTCCCCATAATTTTTGGCAGAGGGAAAAAGATCTGCTAGCAAGCTTCTCGAGTCATT
ACTTGTACAGCTCGTCCATGCCGAGAGTGATCCCGGCGGCGGTCACGAACTCCAGCAGGACCATGTGATC
GCGCTTCTCGTTGGGGTCTTTGCTCAGGGCGGACTGGGTGCTCAGGTAGTGGTTGTCGGGCAGCAGCACG
GGGCCGTCGCCGATGGGGGTGTTCTGCTGGTAGTGGTCGGCGAGCTGCACGCTGCCGTCCTCGATGTTGT
GGCGGATCTTGAAGTTCACCTTGATGCCGTTCTTCTGCTTGTCGGCCATGATATAGACGTTGTGGCTGTT
GTAGTTGTACTCCAGCTTGTGCCCCAGGATGTTGCCGTCCTCCTTGAAGTCGATGCCCTTCAGCTCGATG
CGGTTCACCAGGGTGTCGCCCTCGAACTTCACCTCGGCGCGGGTCTTGTAGTTGCCGTCGTCCTTGAAGA
AGATGGTGCGCTCCTGGACGTAGCCTTCGGGCATGGCGGACTTGAAGAAGTCGTGCTGCTTCATGTGGTC
GGGGTAGCGGCTGAAGCACTGCACGCCGTAGGTCAGGGTGGTCACGAGGGTGGGCCAGGGCACGGGCAGC
TTGCCGGTGGTGCAGATGAACTTCAGGGTCAGCTTGCCGTAGGTGGCATCGCCCTCGCCCTCGCCGGACA
CGCTGAACTTGTGGCCGTTTACGTCGCCGTCCAGCTCGACCAGGATGGGCACCACCCCGGTGAACAGCTC
CTC
