>Addgene plasmid #67485 | pCMV6-OCT-HA-eGFP | addgene partial sequence | sequence record 119597 | EGFP-N 5'-CGTCGCCGTCCAGCTCGACCAG-3'
CCTTGCTCACGAATTCAGCGTAATCTGGAACATCGTATGGGTAGGATCCCTGGTACTGGCTTCCCATACC
GAAAATTTCGAACCATGGAAGTGTGAGCCTTTCTAAGAGCTGCCTTGTTGAGCAGGATTCTCAAATTAGA
CAGCATGGTACCTCCGGATCGATAATTCTAGAGGGCCCGTTTAAACGCTAGCCAGCTTGGGTCTCCCTAT
AGTGAGTCGTATTAATTTCGATAAGCCAGTAAGCAGTGGGTTCTCTAGTTAGCCAGAGAGCTCTGCTTAT
ATAGACCTCCCACCGTACACGCCTACCGCCCATTTGCGTCAATACGCGTATATCTGGCCCGTACATCGCG
AAGCAGCGCAAAACGCCTAACCCTAAGCAGATTCTTCATGCAATTGTCGGTCAAGCCTTGCCTTGTTGTA
GCTTAAATTTTGCTCGCGCACTACTCAGCGACCTCCAACACACAAGCAGGGAGCAGATACTGGCTTAACT
ATGCGGCATCAGAGCAGATTGTACTGAGAGTGCACCATAGGGGATCGGGAGATCTCCCGATCCGTCGACG
TCAGGTGGCACTTTTCGGGGAAATGTGCGCGGAACCCCTATTTGTTTATTTTTCTAAATACATTCAAATA
TGTATCCGCTCATGAGACAATAACCCTGATAAATGCTTCAATAATATTGAAAAAGGAAGAGTATGAGTAT
TCAACATTTCCGTGTCGCCCTTATTCCCTTTTTTGCGGCATTTTGCCTTCCTGTTTTTGCTCACCCAGAA
ACGCTGGTGAAAGTAAAAAGATGCTGAA
