[The description below was written by a language model from this plasmid's Addgene catalogue record.]
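Description:
pCMV6-OCT-HA-eGFP (also recorded as pRK107) is a mammalian expression plasmid built on the pCMV(delta6) backbone, one of a graded series of vectors in which the CMV promoter has been truncated to weaken its activity. It is propagated in E. coli as a high-copy plasmid under ampicillin selection, and it carries a neomycin resistance marker so that transfected mammalian cells can be selected with G418. No feature table accompanies the record, so the origin of replication and polyadenylation signal are not explicitly listed. However, the use of a BGH reverse sequencing primer suggests a bovine growth hormone terminator region lies downstream of the insert.

The insert, cloned between KpnI and EcoRI sites, encodes a fusion of three parts: the mitochondrial leader sequence from ornithine carbamoyltransferase (OCT), an HA epitope tag, and eGFP. The insert species is listed as human. The OCT presequence is a classic matrix-targeting signal that directs import of an attached passenger protein across both mitochondrial membranes, so the fusion delivers HA-eGFP to the mitochondrial matrix. The protein can then be followed by its green fluorescence or detected with anti-HA antibodies. Driving it from the attenuated CMV promoter keeps expression low, which generally helps to avoid the mislocalisation and organelle artefacts that can accompany strong overexpression.

The construct belongs to a plasmid toolbox assembled for studying human ARF family GTPases. Within such work it is suited to use as a matrix marker or as a localisation control for matrix-targeted proteins in imaging and fractionation experiments.
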