Addgene plasmid #67485: pCMV6-OCT-HA-eGFP
Purpose: Targets HA-eGFP to mitochondrial matrix
Depositing lab: Richard Kahn. Depositing organization: Emory University. Publication: Tool box: Plasmids for the expression or knockdown of human ARF Family GTPases (ARF/ARL/SAR) and their co-expression in bacteria with N-myristoyltransferases. Kerr SC, Kahn RA. Cell Logist. 2015 Sep 21;5(3):e1090523. doi: 10.1080/21592799.2015.1090523. eCollection 2015 Jul-Sep. PubMed 27057421.
Backbone
  Vector backbone: pCMV(delta6)
  Vector type: Mammalian Expression
  Selectable markers: Neomycin (select with G418)
Growth in bacteria
  Bacterial resistance: Ampicillin, 100 μg/mL
  Growth temperature: 37°C
  Growth strain: DH5alpha
  Copy number: High Copy
Gene/Insert
  Gene/Insert name: OCT-HA-eGFP (alt name: pRK107)
  Species: H. sapiens (human)
  Promoter: attenuated CMV
  Cloning method: Restriction Enzyme; 5′ cloning site KpnI (unknown if destroyed); 3′ cloning site EcoRI (unknown if destroyed)
  Sequencing primers: 5′ CMV-F; 3′ BGH-rev
Terms and licenses: Academic/Nonprofit Terms; Industry Terms: Not Available to Industry
Depositor comments: Additional References: (1) For pCMV0-6 vectors: Morita, et al (2012) Biotechniques (PMCID: 3759224); (2) For targeting proteins to the matrix using the leader sequence from ornithine carbamylase transferase (OCT): Horwich, et al (1985) EMBO J (PMCID: 554314); and (3) Harder, et al (2004) Current Biology 14:340-348
How to cite: pCMV6-OCT-HA-eGFP was a gift from Richard Kahn (Addgene plasmid # 67485 ; http://n2t.net/addgene:67485 ; RRID:Addgene_67485)
